Addgene plasmid #126279: pGWB14-LYX061
Purpose: With a Nicotiana benthamiana transcription factor in PGWB14 backbone, for Agrobacterium mediated transient or stable expression corresponding transcription factor fused with a C-terminal HA tag.
Depositing lab: Silin Zhong. Depositing organization: Chinese University of Hong Kong.
Backbone
  Vector backbone: pGWB14
  Vector type: Plant Expression
  Selectable markers: Hygromycin
Growth in bacteria
  Bacterial resistance: Kanamycin, 50 μg/mL
  Growth temperature: 37°C
  Growth strain: DH5alpha
  Copy number: Low Copy
Gene/Insert
  Gene/Insert name: Niben101Scf04664g02003.1
  Species: Nicotiana benthamiana
  Promoter: CaMV 35S
  Tag / fusion protein: HA (C terminal on insert)
  Cloning method: Gibson Cloning
Terms and licenses: Academic/Nonprofit Terms; Industry Terms: Not Available to Industry
How to cite: pGWB14-LYX061 was a gift from Silin Zhong (Addgene plasmid # 126279 ; http://n2t.net/addgene:126279 ; RRID:Addgene_126279)
