[The description below was written by a language model from this plasmid's Addgene catalogue record and pLannotate feature annotations shown in this document.]
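Description:
pGWB14-LYX061 is a plant binary expression vector of about 15.3 kb built on the pGWB14 backbone and intended for Agrobacterium-mediated transient or stable expression in plants. It replicates through the broad-host-range IncP system (oriV together with the trans-acting trfA replication protein), which works in both E. coli and Agrobacterium and accounts for the low copy number recorded. An oriT with traJ allows conjugal mobilisation. Bacterial selection is by kanamycin (KanR, aphA-3). The backbone also carries remnants typical of this plasmid lineage, including tetR and a truncated tetracycline efflux gene, an IS1 element, and small fragments of a ColE1-type origin, lacZα and M13 ori.

Between the nopaline-type right and left T-DNA border repeats, the annotation shows three expression units. The main one is a CaMV 35S promoter driving Niben101Scf04664g02003.1, a Nicotiana benthamiana transcription factor. The insert is flanked by attB1 and attB2 Gateway sites and followed by a 3xHA tag and the NOS terminator, giving a C-terminally HA-tagged protein. Part of the insert shows similarity to Arabidopsis GATA10, suggesting a GATA-type factor, although the catalogue fields do not name the family. A second 35S-driven cassette, in the opposite orientation, expresses the hygromycin phosphotransferase gene (HygR) with a NOS terminator for selection of stable plant transformants. The feature table also detects a third cassette not mentioned in the catalogue entry: 35S driving the tomato bushy stunt virus P19 silencing suppressor with a CaMV poly(A) signal, which would be expected to limit post-transcriptional silencing and boost expression in agroinfiltrated leaves. The HA tag allows the transcription factor to be detected or immunoprecipitated with anti-HA antibodies.
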