Features (pLannotate 1.2.2; 34 found; start..end, strand, type, name):
    281..912     -  rep_origin     oriV: incP origin of replication
   1049..1420    -  CDS            traJ: oriT-recognizing protein; traJ
   1453..1562    -  oriT           oriT: incP origin of transfer
   1694..1884    +  rep_origin     ori (fragment): high-copy-number ColE1/pMB1/pBR322/pUC origin of replication
   2243..2893    -  CDS            TetR: tetracycline resistance regulatory protein; tetR
   2999..3248    +  CDS            TcR (fragment): tetracycline efflux protein; tetA; confers resistance to tetracycline
   3358..3382    -  misc_feature   RB T-DNA repeat: right border repeat from nopaline C58 T-DNA
   3412..3430    +  misc_feature   MCS (fragment): pUC18/19 multiple cloning site
   3481..3826    +  promoter       CaMV 35S promoter: strong constitutive promoter from cauliflower mosaic virus
   3778..3824    +  promoter       minimal CaMV 35S promoter: minimal 35S promoter from cauliflower mosaic virus
   3836..3854    -  misc_feature   MCS (fragment): pUC18/19 multiple cloning site
   3865..4380    +  CDS            P19_TBSVC: Experimental evidence at protein level: Swiss-Prot protein existence level 1. Acts as a suppressor of RNA-mediated gene silencing, also known as post-transcriptional gene silencing (PTGS), a mechanism of plant viral defense that limits the accumulation of viral RNAs. Binds to short interfering RNAs (siRNAs) with high affinity. Acts as a molecular caliper to specifically select siRNAs based on the length of the duplex region of the RNA (By similarity). From Tomato bushy stunt virus (strain Cherry) (TBSV).
   4453..4629    +  polyA_signal   CaMV poly(A) signal: cauliflower mosaic virus polyadenylation signal
   5132..5473    +  promoter       CaMV 35S promoter: strong constitutive promoter from cauliflower mosaic virus
   5499..5523    +  protein_bind   attB1: mutant version of attB; recombination site for the Gateway® BP reaction BP Clonase™
   6127..6330    +  CDS            GATA10 (fragment): GAT10_ARATH - Experimental evidence at protein level: Swiss-Prot protein existence level 1. Transcriptional activator that specifically binds 5'-GATA-3' or 5'-GAT-3' motifs within gene promoters. May be involved in the regulation of some light-responsive genes (By similarity). From Arabidopsis thaliana (Mouse-ear cress).
   6377..6401    -  protein_bind   attB2: mutant version of attB; recombination site for the Gateway® BP reaction BP Clonase™
   6430..6519    +  CDS            3xHA: three tandem HA epitope tags
   6553..6805    +  terminator     NOS terminator: nopaline synthase terminator and poly(A) signal
   7234..7486    -  terminator     NOS terminator: nopaline synthase terminator and poly(A) signal
   7510..7938    -  CDS            nos (fragment): DHNO_AGRT7 - Protein inferred from homology: Swiss-Prot protein existence level 3. From Agrobacterium tumefaciens (strain T37).
   7954..8979    -  CDS            HygR: aminoglycoside phosphotransferase from E. coli; aph(4)-Ia; confers resistance to hygromycin
   8989..9333    -  promoter       CaMV 35S promoter: strong constitutive promoter from cauliflower mosaic virus
   8990..9036    -  promoter       minimal CaMV 35S promoter: minimal 35S promoter from cauliflower mosaic virus
   9439..9594    +  CDS            lacZα (fragment) (sequence partly withheld): LacZα fragment of β-galactosidase; lacZ fragment
   9592..9892    +  rep_origin     M13 ori (fragment) (sequence partly withheld): M13 bacteriophage origin of replication; arrow indicates direction of (+) strand synthesis
   9893..10023   +  CDS            lacI (fragment): lac repressor; lacI; The lac repressor binds to the lac operator to inhibit transcription in E. coli. This inhibition can be relieved by adding lactose or isopropyl-β-D-thiogalactopyranoside (IPTG).
  10077..10101   -  misc_feature   LB T-DNA repeat: left border repeat from nopaline C58 T-DNA
  11610..11673   -  CDS            TetR (fragment): tetracycline resistance regulatory protein; tetR
  11697..12845   -  CDS            trfA: trans-acting replication protein that binds to and activates oriV
  13144..13938   -  CDS            KanR: aminoglycoside phosphotransferase; aphA-3; confers resistance to kanamycin
  14130..14897   +  mobile_element IS1: prokaryotic transposable element IS1
  14906..15055   -  CDS            satA (fragment): STA_BACSU - Also known as yyaR. Experimental evidence at protein level: Swiss-Prot protein existence level 1. Involved in resistance to streptothricin, a broad-spectrum antibiotic produced by streptomycetes. Detoxifies streptothricin via acetylation of the beta amino group of the first beta-lysyl moiety of streptothricin. From Bacillus subtilis (strain 168).
  15251..217     -  CDS            klaC (fragment) (across the origin): KLAC_ECOLX - Also known as telB. Protein predicted: Swiss-Prot protein existence level 4. Belongs to the kla operon, which is associated with cryptic tellurite resistance, and IncW plasmid fertility inhibition. From Escherichia coli.
>Addgene plasmid #126279 | pGWB14-LYX061 | addgene full sequence | sequence record 269485 | Addgene NGS Result
TTGCCGGCCCCGCCATGAAGTCCGTGAATGCCCCGACGGCCGAAGTGAAGGGCAGGCCGCCACCCAGGCC
GCCGCCCTCACTGCCCGGCACCTGGTCGCTGAATGTCGATGCCAGCACCTGCGGCACGTCAATGCTTCCG
GGCGTCGCGCTCGGGCTGATCGCCCATCCCGTTACTGCCCCGATCCCGGCAATGGCAAGGACTGCCAGCG
CTGCCATTTTTGGGGTGAGGCCGTTCGCGGCCGAGGGGCGCAGCCCCTGGGGGGATGGGAGGCCCGCGTT
AGCGGGCCGGGAGGGTTCGAGAAGGGGGGGCACCCCCCTTCGGCGTGCGCGGTCACGCGCACAGGGCGCA
GCCCTGGTTAAAAACAAGGTTTATAAATATTGGTTTAAAAGCAGGTTAAAAGACAGGTTAGCGGTGGCCG
AAAAACGGGCGGAAACCCTTGCAAATGCTGGATTTTCTGCCTGTGGACAGCCCCTCAAATGTCAATAGGT
GCGCCCCTCATCTGTCAGCACTCTGCCCCTCAAGTGTCAAGGATCGCGCCCCTCATCTGTCAGTAGTCGC
GCCCCTCAAGTGTCAATACCGCAGGGCACTTATCCCCAGGCTTGTCCACATCATCTGTGGGAAACTCGCG
TAAAATCAGGCGTTTTCGCCGATTTGCGAGGCTGGCCAGCTCCACGTCGCCGGCCGAAATCGAGCCTGCC
CCTCATCTGTCAACGCCGCGCCGGGTGAGTCGGCCCCTCAAGTGTCAACGTCCGCCCCTCATCTGTCAGT
GAGGGCCAAGTTTTCCGCGAGGTATCCACAACGCCGGCGGCCGCGGTGTCTCGCACACGGCTTCGACGGC
GTTTCTGGCGCGTTTGCAGGGCCATAGACGGCCGCCAGCCCAGCGGCGAGGGCAACCAGCCCGGTGAGCG
TCGGAAAGGCGCTCGGTCTTGCCTTGCTCGTCGGTGATGTACTTCACCAGCTCCGCGAAGTCGCTCTTCT
TGATGGAGCGCATGGGGACGTGCTTGGCAATCACGCGCACCCCCCGGCCGTTTTAGCGGCTAAAAAAGTC
ATGGCTCTGCCCTCGGGCGGACCACGCCCATCATGACCTTGCCAAGCTCGTCCTGCTTCTCTTCGATCTT
CGCCAGCAGGGCGAGGATCGTGGCATCACCGAACCGCGCCGTGCGCGGGTCGTCGGTGAGCCAGAGTTTC
AGCAGGCCGCCCAGGCGGCCCAGGTCGCCATTGATGCGGGCCAGCTCGCGGACGTGCTCATAGTCCACGA
CGCCCGTGATTTTGTAGCCCTGGCCGACGGCCAGCAGGTAGGCCGACAGGCTCATGCCGGCCGCCGCCGC
CTTTTCCTCAATCGCTCTTCGTTCGTCTGGAAGGCAGTACACCTTGATAGGTGGGCTGCCCTTCCTGGTT
GGCTTGGTTTCATCAGCCATCCGCTTGCCCTCATCTGTTACGCCGGCGGTAGCCGGCCAGCCTCGCAGAG
CAGGATTCCCGTTGAGCACCGCCAGGTGCGAATAAGGGACAGTGAAGAAGGAACACCCGCTCGCGGGTGG
GCCTACTTCACCTATCCTGCCCGGCTGACGCCGTTGGATACACCAAGGAAAGTCTACACGAACCCTTTGG
CAAAATCCTGTATATCGTGCGAAAAAGGATGGATATACCGAAAAAATCGCTATAATGACCCCGAAGCAGG
GTTATGCAGCGGAAAAGCGCCACGCTTCCCGAAGGGAGAAAGGCGGACAGGTATCCGGTAAGCGGCAGGG
TCGGAACAGGAGAGCGCACGAGGGAGCTTCCAGGGGGAAACGCCTGGTATCTTTATAGTCCTGTCGGGTT
TCGCCACCTCTGACTTGAGCGTCGATTTTTGTGATGCTCGTCAGGGGGGCGGAGCCTATGGAAAAACGCC
AGCAACGCGGCCTTTTTACGGTTCCTGGCCTTTTGCTGGCCTTTTGCTCACATGTTCTTTCCTGCGTTAT
CCCCTGATTCTGTGGATAACCGTATTACCGCCTTTGAGTGAGCTGATACCGCTCGCCGCAGCCGAACGAC
CGAGCGCAGCGAGTCAGTGAGCGAGGAAGCGGAAGAGCGCCAGAAGGCCGCCAGAGAGGCCGAGCGCGGC
CGTGAGGCTTGGACGCTAGGGCAGGGCATGAAAAAGCCCGTAGCGGGCTGCTACGGGCGTCTGACGCGGT
GGAAAGGGGGAGGGGATGTTGTCTACATGGCTCTGCTGTAGTGAGTGGGTTGCGCTCCGGCAGCGGTCCT
GATCAATCGTCACCCTTTCTCGGTCCTTCAACGTTCCTGACAACGAGCCTCCTTTTCGCCAATCCATCGA
CAATCACCGCGAGTCCCTGCTCGAACGCTGCGTCCGGACCGGCTTCGTCGAAGGCGTCTATCGCGGCCCG
CAACAGCGGCGAGAGCGGAGCCTGTTCAACGGTGCCGCCGCGCTCGCCGGCATCGCTGTCGCCGGCCTGC
TCCTCAAGCACGGCCCCAACAGTGAAGTAGCTGATTGTCATCAGCGCATTGACGGCGTCCCCGGCCGAAA
AACCCGCCTCGCAGAGGAAGCGAAGCTGCGCGTCGGCCGTTTCCATCTGCGGTGCGCCCGGTCGCGTGCC
GGCATGGATGCGCGCGCCATCGCGGTAGGCGAGCAGCGCCTGCCTGAAGCTGCGGGCATTCCCGATCAGA
AATGAGCGCCAGTCGTCGTCGGCTCTCGGCACCGAATGCGTATGATTCTCCGCCAGCATGGCTTCGGCCA
GTGCGTCGAGCAGCGCCCGCTTGTTCCTGAAGTGCCAGTAAAGCGCCGGCTGCTGAACCCCCAACCGTTC
CGCCAGTTTGCGTGTCGTCAGACCGTCTACGCCGACCTCGTTCAACAGGTCCAGGGCGGCACGGATCACT
GTATTCGGCTGCAACTTTGTCATGCTTGACACTTTATCACTGATAAACATAATATGTCCACCAACTTATC
AGTGATAAAGAATCCGCGCGTTCAATCGGACCAGCGGAGGCTGGTCCGGAGGCCAGACGTGAAACCCAAC
ATACCCCTGATCGTAATTCTGAGCACTGTCGCGCTCGACGCTGTCGGCATCGGCCTGATTATGCCGGTGC
TGCCGGGCCTCCTGCGCGATCTGGTTCACTCGAACGACGTCACCGCCCACTATGGCATTCTGCTGGCGCT
GTATGCGTTGGTGCAATTTGCCTGCGCACCTGTGCTGGGCGCGCTGTCGGATCGTTTCGGGCGGCGGCCA
ATCTTGCTCGTCTCGCTGGCCGGCGCCAGATCTGGGGAACCCTGTGGTTGGCATGCACATACAAATGGAC
GAACGGATAAACCTTTTCACGCCCTTTTAAATATCCGATTATTCTAATAAACGCTCTTTTCTCTTAGGTT
TACCCGCCAATATATCCTGTCAAACACTGATAGTTTAAACGTTGCGATTAAGAATTCGAGCTCGGTACCC
CCCTACTCCAAAAATGTCAAAGATACAGTCTCAGAAGACCAAAGGGCTATTGAGACTTTTCAACAAAGGG
TAATTTCGGGAAACCTCCTCGGATTCCATTGCCCAGCTATCTGTCACTTCATCGAAAGGACAGTAGAAAA
GGAAGGTGGCTCCTACAAATGCCATCATTGCGATAAAGGAAAGGCTATCATTCAAGATGCCTCTGCCGAC
AGTGGTCCCAAAGATGGACCCCCACCCACGAGGAGCATCGTGGAAAAAGAAGACGTTCCAACCACGTCTT
CAAAGCAAGTGGATTGATGTGACATCTCCACTGACGTAAGGGATGACGCACAATCCCACTATCCTTCGCA
AGACCCTTCCTCTATATAAGGAAGTTCATTTCATTTGGAGAGGACAGCCCAAGCTTCGACTCTAGAGGAT
CCCCTTAAATCGATATGGAACGAGCTATACAAGGAAACGACGCTAGGGAACAAGCTAACAGTGAACGTTG
GGATGGAGGATCAGGAGGTACCACTTCTCCCTTCAAACTTCCTGACGAAAGTCCGAGTTGGACTGAGTGG
CGGCTACATAACGATGAGACGAATTCGAATCAAGATAATCCCCTTGGTTTCAAGGAAAGCTGGGGTTTCG
GGAAAGTTGTATTTAAGAGATATCTCAGATACGACAGGACGGAAGCTTCACTGCACAGAGTCCTTGGATC
TTGGACGGGAGATTCGGTTAACTATGCAGCATCTCGATTTTTCGGTTTCGACCAGATCGGATGTACCTAT
AGTATTCGGTTTCGAGGAGTTAGTATCACCGTTTCTGGAGGGTCTCGAACTCTTCAGCATCTCTGTGAGA
TGGCAATTCGGTCTAAGCAAGAACTGCTACAGCTTGCCCCAATCGAAGTGGAAAGTAATGTATCAAGAGG
ATGCCCTGAAGGTACTCAAACCTTCGAAAAAGAAAGCGAGTAAGTCGAGGGCGAGCTCGAATTCGGTACG
CTGAAATCACCAGTCTCTCTCTACAAATCTATCTCTCTCTATTTTCTCCATAAATAATGTGTGAGTAGTT
TCCCGATAAGGGAAATTAGGGTTCTTATAGGGTTTCGCTCATGTGTTGAGCATATAAGAAACCCTTAGTA
TGTATTTGTATTTGTAAAATACTTCTATCAATAAAATTTCTAATTCCTAAAACCAAAATCCAGTACTAAA
ATCCAGATCTCCCTGCAGGTCCCCAGATTAGCCTTTTCAATTTCAGAAAGAATGCTAACCCACAGATGGT
TAGAGAGGCTTACGCAGCAGGTCTCATCAAGACGATCTACCCGAGCAATAATCTCCAGGAAATCAAATAC
CTTCCCAAGAAGGTTAAAGATGCAGTCAAAAGATTCAGGACTAACTGCATCAAGAACACAGAGAAAGATA
TATTTCTCAAGATCAGAAGTACTATTCCAGTATGGACGATTCAAGGCTTGCTTCACAAACCAAGGCAAGT
AATAGAGATTGGAGTCTCTAAAAAGGTAGTTCCCACTGAATCAAAGGCCATGGAGTCAAAGATTCAAATA
GAGGACCTAACAGAACTCGCCGTAAAGACTGGCGAACAGTTCATACAGAGTCTCTTACGACTCAATGACA
AGAAGAAAATCTTCGTCAACATGGTGGAGCACGACACACTTGTCTACTCCAAAAATATCAAAGATACAGT
CTCAGAAGACCAAAGGGCAATTGAGACTTTTCAACAAAGGGTAATATCCGGAAACCTCCTCGGATTCCAT
TGCCCAGCTATCTGTCACTTTATTGTGAAGATAGTGGAAAAGGAAGGTGGCTCCTACAAATGCCATCATT
GCGATAAAGGAAAGGCCATCGTTGAAGATGCCTCTGCCGACAGTGGTCCCAAAGATGGACCCCCACCCAC
GAGGAGCATCGTGGAAAAAGAAGACGTTCCAACCACGTCTTCAAAGCAAGTGGATTGATGTGATATCTCC
ACTGACGTAAGGGATGACGCACAATCCCACTATCCTTCGCAAGACCCTTCCTCTATATAAGGAAGTTCAT
TTCATTTGGAGAGAACACGGGGGACTCTAGAGTTATCAACAAGTTTGTACAAAAAAGCAGGCTCCACCAC
TAGTATGGAGTTGATTGAAGCAAGAGCATTAAAATCCAGTTTTCTTTCAGACATGGCCATGAAAACTAGC
CAACAAGTTTTTCTTGATGATATATGGTGTGTAACGGGTATTAATAACGTACCAAGTGATGATTTTTCAG
TTGATGACCTTTTGGATTTTTCTGACAAAGATTTCAAAGATGGCCAGTCTTTACAAGAATTGCATGAAGA
TGATGAAAAAGACTCTTTTTCTGGCTCTTCACAGCACAGAAATTCTCAAGTTTCGAACTTTTCATGCATG
GATAGTTTTTCCGGCGAACTTCCTGTTCCGGTTGATGAATTGGAGAATCTTGAGTGGTTATCACAATTTG
TGGATGATTCCACGTCGGACTTTTCCTTGTTATGTCCTGCCGGCCGTTTTAAGGACAAAACCGGTGGTTT
TCAAGTTTCCCGATCTGAACCGGTTGTTAGACCGGTTTTTCAGAAACTGAGAGTTCCATGTTTTCCTCTT
CCGGTTGTTCAGAAACCGAGAACCAAACGCTCCAGACCGGCTGGAAGAAAATGGTCTTTTTCGTCACCAA
CAGTTTCAGCAGACTCGTGTTCACCTACCTCTTCATCATTGTCAGGTCCAAAAAACACCCCAGTGGCGAG
CCGGTCCATTGGGTCCAAAAACTTTGTGCAACGCTTGTGGTGTTAGATTCAAATCCGGTCGGCTTTTTCC
GGAATATAGACCAGCTTGTAGTCCGACTTTTTCTCAGGAAGTTCACTCGAATAGTCACCGGAAAGTGTTA
GAGATGCGGCGGAAGAAGGAGACAGGTGATATTGTTGACTCCGGTCTAGCTACTATGATTTCAACTTGTC
CCGGGGACCCAGCTTTCTTGTACAAAGTGGTTGATAACAGCGGGTTAATTAACATCTTTTACCCATACGA
TGTTCCTGACTATGCGGGCTATCCCTATGACGTCCCGGACTATGCAGGATCCTATCCATATGACGTTCCA
GATTACGCTGCTCAGTGCAGCGCTTAGAGCTCGAATTTCCCCGATCGTTCAAACATTTGGCAATAAAGTT
TCTTAAGATTGAATCCTGTTGCCGGTCTTGCGATGATTATCATATAATTTCTGTTGAATTACGTTAAGCA
TGTAATAATTAACATGTAATGCATGACGTTATTTATGAGATGGGTTTTTATGATTAGAGTCCCGCAATTA
TACATTTAATACGCGATAGAAAACAAAATATAGCGCGCAAACTAGGATAAATTATCGCGCGCGGTGTCAT
CTATGTTACTAGATCGGGAATTAGCTTCATCAACGCAAGACATGCGCACGACCGTCTGACAGGAGAGGAA
TTTCCGACGAGCACAGAAAGGACTTGCTCTTGGACGTAGGCCTATTTCTCAGGCACATGTATCAAGTGTT
CGGACGTGGGTTTTCGATGGTGTATCAGCCGCCGCCAACTGGGAGATGAGGAGGCTTTCTTGGGGGGCAG
TCAGCAGTTCATTTCACAAGACAGAGGAACTTGTAAGGAGATGCACTGATTTATCTTGGCGCAAACCAGC
AGGACGAATTAGTGGGAATAGCCCGCGAATATCTAAGTTATGCCTGTCGGCATGAGCAGAAACTTCCAAT
TCGAAACAGTTTGGAGAGGTTGTTTTTGGGCATACCTTTTGTTAGTCAGCCTCTCGATTGCTCATCGTCA
TTACACAGTACCGAAGTTTGATCGATCTAGTAACATAGATGACACCGCGCGCGATAATTTATCCTAGTTT
GCGCGCTATATTTTGTTTTCTATCGCGTATTAAATGTATAATTGCGGGACTCTAATCATAAAAACCCATC
TCATAAATAACGTCATGCATTACATGTTAATTATTACATGCTTAACGTAATTCAACAGAAATTATATGAT
AATCATCGCAAGACCGGCAACAGGATTCAATCTTAAGAAACTTTATTGCCAAATGTTTGAACGATCTGCT
TCGACGCACTCCTTCTTTACTCCACCATCTCGTCCTTATTGAAAACGTGGGTAGCACCAAAACGAATCAA
GTCGCTGGAACTGAAGTTACCAATCACGCTGGATGATTTGCCAGTTGGATTAATCTTGCCTTTCCCCGCA
TGAATAATATTGATGAATGCATGCGTGAGGGGTATTTCGATTTTGGCAATAGCTGCAATTGCCGCGACAT
CCTCCAACGAGCATAATTCTTCAGAAAAATAGCGATGTTCCATGTTGTCAGGGCATGCATGATGCACGTT
ATGAGGTGACGGTGCTAGGCAGTATTCCCTCAAAGTTTCATAGTCAGTATCATATTCATCATTGCATTCC
TGCAAGAGAGAATTGAGACGCAATCCACACGCTGCGGCAACCTTCCGGCGTTCGTGGTCTATTTGCTCTT
GGACGTTGCAAACGTAAGTGTTGGATCCCGGTCGGCATCTACTCTATTCCTTTGCCCTCGGACGAGTGCT
GGGGCGTCGGTTTCCACTATCGGCGAGTACTTCTACACAGCCATCGGTCCAGACGGCCGCGCTTCTGCGG
GCGATTTGTGTACGCCCGACAGTCCCGGCTCCGGATCGGACGATTGCGTCGCATCGACCCTGCGCCCAAG
CTGCATCATCGAAATTGCCGTCAACCAAGCTCTGATAGAGTTGGTCAAGACCAATGCGGAGCATATACGC
CCGGAGCCGCGGCGATCCTGCAAGCTCCGGATGCCTCCGCTCGAAGTAGCGCGTCTGCTGCTCCATACAA
GCCAACCACGGCCTCCAGAAGAAGATGTTGGCGACCTCGTATTGGGAATCCCCGAACATCGCCTCGCTCC
AGTCAATGACCGCTGTTATGCGGCCATTGTCCGTCAGGACATTGTTGGAGCCGAAATCCGCGTGCACGAG
GTGCCGGACTTCGGGGCAGTCCTCGGCCCAAAGCATCAGCTCATCGAGAGCCTGCGCGACGGACGCACTG
ACGGTGTCGTCCATCACAGTTTGCCAGTGATACACATGGGGATCAGCAATCGCGCATATGAAATCACGCC
ATGTAGTGTATTGACCGATTCCTTGCGGTCCGAATGGGCCGAACCCGCTCGTCTGGCTAAGATCGGCCGC
AGCGATCGCATCCATGGCCTCCGCGACCGGCTGCAGAACAGCGGGCAGTTCGGTTTCAGGCAGGTCTTGC
AACGTGACACCCTGTGCACGGCGGGAGATGCAATAGGTCAGGCTCTCGCTGAATTCCCCAATGTCAAGCA
CTTCCGGAATCGGGAGCGCGGCCGATGCAAAGTGCCGATAAACATAACGATCTTTGTAGAAACCATCGGC
GCAGCTATTTACCCGCAGGACATATCCACGCCCTCCTACATCGAAGCTGAAAGCACGAGATTCTTCGCCC
TCCGAGAGCTGCATCAGGTCGGAGACGCTGTCGAACTTTTCGATCAGAAACTTCTCGACAGACGTCGCGG
TGAGTTCAGGCTTTTTCATATCGGGGTCGTCCTCTCCAAATGAAATGAACTTCCTTATATAGAGGAAGGG
TCTTGCGAAGGATAGTGGGATTGTGCGTCATCCCTTACGTCAGTGGAGATATCACATCAATCCACTTGCT
TTGAAGACGTGGTTGGAACGTCTTCTTTTTCCACGATGCTCCTCGTGGGTGGGGGTCCATCTTTGGGACC
ACTGTCGGCAGAGGCATCTTGAACGATAGCCTTTCCTTTATCGCAATGATGGCATTTGTAGGTGCCACCT
TCCTTTTCTACTGTCCTTTTGATGAAGTGACAGATAGCTGGGCAATGGAATCCGAGGAGGTTTCCCGATA
TTACCCTTTGTTGAAAAGTCTCAATAGCCCTTTGGTCTTCTGAGACTGTATCTTTGATATTCTTGGAGTA
GACGAGAGTGTCGTGCTCCACCATGTTGACGGATCTCTAGGACGCGTCCTAGAAGCTAATTCACTGGCCG
TCGTTTTACAACGTCGTGACTGGGAAAACCCTGGCGTTACCCAACTTAATCGCCTTGCAGCACATCCCCC
TTTCGCCAGCTGGCGTAATAGCGAAGAGGCCCGCACCGATCGCCCTTCCCAACAGTTGCGCAGCCTGAAT
G
[44 nt withheld, positions 9592-9635]
C
[141 nt withheld, positions 9637-9777]
CCTTTGACGTTGGAGTCCACGTTCTTT
[37 nt withheld, positions 9805-9841]
ACCCTATCTCGGGCTATTCTTTTGATTTATAAGGGATTTTGCCGATTTCGGAACCACCATCAAACAGGAT
TTTCGCCTGCTGGGGCAAACCAGCGTGGACCGCTTGCTGCAACTCTCTCAGGGCCAGGCGGTGAAGGGCA
ATCAGCTGTTGCCCGTCTCACTGGTGAAAAGAAAAACCACCCCAGTACATTAAAAACGTCCGCAATGTGT
TATTAAGTTGTCTAAGCGTCAATTTGTTTACACCACAATATATCCTGCCACCAGCCAGCCAACAGCTCCC
CGACCGGCAGCTCGGCACAAAATCACCACTCGATACAGGCAGCCCATCAGTCCGGGACGGCGTCAGCGGG
AGAGCCGTTGTAAGGCGGCAGACTTTGCTCATGTTACCGATGCTATTCGGAAGAACGGCAACTAAGCTGC
CGGGTTTGAAACACGGATGATCTCGCGGAGGGTAGCATGTTGATTGTAACGATGACAGAGCGTTGCTGCC
TGTGATCAAATATCATCTCCCTCGCAGAGATCCGAATTATCAGCCTTCTTATTCATTTCTCGCTTAACCG
TGACAGGCTGTCGATCTTGAGAACTATGCCGACATAATAGGAAATCGCTGGATAAAGCCGCTGAGGAAGC
TGAGTGGCGCTATTTCTTTAGAAGTGAACGTTGACGATATCAACTCCCCTATCCATTGCTCACCGAATGG
TACAGGTCGGGGACCCGAAGTTCCGACTGTCGGCCTGATGCATCCCCGGCTGATCGACCCCAGATCTGGG
GCTGAGAAAGCCCAGTAAGGAAACAACTGTAGGTTCGAGTCGCGAGATCCCCCGGAACCAAAGGAAGTAG
GTTAAACCCGCTCCGATCAGGCCGAGCCACGCCAGGCCGAGAACATTGGTTCCTGTAGGCATCGGGATTG
GCGGATCAAACACTAAAGCTACTGGAACGAGCAGAAGTCCTCCGGCCGCCAGTTGCCAGGCGGTAAAGGT
GAGCAGAGGCACGGGAGGTTGCCACTTGCGGGTCAGCACGGTTCCGAACGCCATGGAAACCGCCCCCGCC
AGGCCCGCTGCGACGCCGACAGGATCTAGCGCTGCGTTTGGTGTCAACACCAACAGCGCCACGCCCGCAG
TTCCGCAAATAGCCCCCAGGACCGCCATCAATCGTATCGGGCTACCTAGCAGAGCGGCAGAGATGAACAC
GACCATCAGCGGCTGCACAGCGCCTACCGTCGCCGCGACCCCGCCCGGCAGGCGGTAGACCGAAATAAAC
AACAAGCTCCAGAATAGCGAAATATTAAGTGCGCCGAGGATGAAGATGCGCATCCACCAGATTCCCGTTG
GAATCTGTCGGACGATCATCACGAGCAATAAACCCGCCGGCAACGCCCGCAGCAGCATACCGGCGACCCC
TCGGCCTCGCTGTTCGGGCTCCACGAAAACGCCGGACAGATGCGCCTTGTGAGCGTCCTTGGGGCCGTCC
TCCTGTTTGAAGACCGACAGCCCAATGATCTCGCCGTCGATGTAGGCGCCGAATGCCACGGCATCTCGCA
ACCGTTCAGCGAACGCCTCCATGGGCTTTTTCTCCTCGTGCTCGTAAACGGACCCGAACATCTCTGGAGC
TTTCTTCAGGGCCGACAATCGGATCTCGCGGAAATCCTGCACGTCGGCCGCTCCAAGCCGTCGAATCTGA
GCCTTAATCACAATTGTCAATTTTAATCCTCTGTTTATCGGCAGTTCGTAGAGCGCGCCGTGCGTCCCGA
GCGATACTGAGCGAAGCAAGTGCGTCGAGCAGTGCCCGCTTGTTCCTGAAATGCCAGTAAAGCGCTGGCT
GCTGAACCCCCAGCCGGAACTGACCCCACAAGGCCCTAGCGTTTGCAATGCACCAGGTCATCATTGACCC
AGGCGTGTTCCACCAGGCCGCTGCCTCGCAACTCTTCGCAGGCTTCGCCGACCTGCTCGCGCCACTTCTT
CACGCGGGTGGAATCCGATCCGCACATGAGGCGGAAGGTTTCCAGCTTGAGCGGGTACGGCTCCCGGTGC
GAGCTGAAATAGTCGAACATCCGTCGGGCCGTCGGCGACAGCTTGCGGTACTTCTCCCATATGAATTTCG
TGTAGTGGTCGCCAGCAAACAGCACGACGATTTCCTCGTCGATCAGGACCTGGCAACGGGACGTTTTCTT
GCCACGGTCCAGGACGCGGAAGCGGTGCAGCAGCGACACCGATTCCAGGTGCCCAACGCGGTCGGACGTG
AAGCCCATCGCCGTCGCCTGTAGGCGCGACAGGCATTCCTCGGCCTTCGTGTAATACCGGCCATTGATCG
ACCAGCCCAGGTCCTGGCAAAGCTCGTAGAACGTGAAGGTGATCGGCTCGCCGATAGGGGTGCGCTTCGC
GTACTCCAACACCTGCTGCCACACCAGTTCGTCATCGTCGGCCCGCAGCTCGACGCCGGTGTAGGTGATC
TTCACGTCCTTGTTGACGTGGAAAATGACCTTGTTTTGCAGCGCCTCGCGCGGGATTTTCTTGTTGCGCG
TGGTGAACAGGGCAGAGCGGGCCGTGTCGTTTGGCATCGCTCGCATCGTGTCCGGCCACGGCGCAATATC
GAACAAGGAAAGCTGCATTTCCTTGATCTGCTGCTTCGTGTGTTTCAGCAACGCGGCCTGCTTGGCCTCG
CTGACCTGTTTTGCCAGGTCCTCGCCGGCGGTTTTTCGCTTCTTGGTCGTCATAGTTCCTCGCGTGTCGA
TGGTCATCGACTTCGCCAAACCTGCCGCCTCCTGTTCGAGACGACGCGAACGCTCCACGGCGGCCGATGG
CGCGGGCAGGGCAGGGGGAGCCAGTTGCACGCTGTCGCGCTCGATCTTGGCCGTAGCTTGCTGGACCATC
GAGCCGACGGACTGGAAGGTTTCGCGGGGCGCACGCATGACGGTGCGGCTTGCGATGGTTTCGGCATCCT
CGGCGGAAAACCCCGCGTCGATCAGTTCTTGCCTGTATGCCTTCCGGTCAAACGTCCGATTCATTCACCC
TCCTTGCGGGATTGCCCCGACTCACGCCGGGGCAATGTGCCCTTATTCCTGATTTGACCCGCCTGGTGCC
TTGGTGTCCAGATAATCCACCTTATCGGCAATGAAGTCGGTCCCGTAGACCGTCTGGCCGTCCTTCTCGT
ACTTGGTATTCCGAATCTTGCCCTGCACGAATACCAGCGACCCCTTGCCCAAATACTTGCCGTGGGCCTC
GGCCTGAGAGCCAAAACACTTGATGCGGAAGAAGTCGGTGCGCTCCTGCTTGTCGCCGGCATCGTTGCGC
CACATCTAGGTACTAAAACAATTCATCCAGTAAAATATAATATTTTATTTTCTCCCAATCAGGCTTGATC
CCCAGTAAGTCAAAAAATAGCTCGACATACTGTTCTTCCCCGATATCCTCCCTGATCGACCGGACGCAGA
AGGCAATGTCATACCACTTGTCCGCCCTGCCGCTTCTCCCAAGATCAATAAAGCCACTTACTTTGCCATC
TTTCACAAAGATGTTGCTGTCTCCCAGGTCGCCGTGGGAAAAGACAAGTTCCTCTTCGGGCTTTTCCGTC
TTTAAAAAATCATACAGCTCGCGCGGATCTTTAAATGGAGTGTCTTCTTCCCAGTTTTCGCAATCCACAT
CGGCCAGATCGTTATTCAGTAAGTAATCCAATTCGGCTAAGCGGCTGTCTAAGCTATTCGTATAGGGACA
ATCCGATATGTCGATGGAGTGAAAGAGCCTGATGCACTCCGCATACAGCTCGATAATCTTTTCAGGGCTT
TGTTCATCTTCATACTCTTCCGAGCAAAGGACGCCATCGGCCTCACTCATGAGCAGATTGCTCCAGCCAT
CATGCCGTTCAAAGTGCAGGACCTTTGGAACAGGCAGCTTTCCTTCCAGCAATAGCATCATGTCCTTTTC
CCGTTCCACATCATAGGTGGTCCCTTTATACCGGCTGTCCGTCATTTTTAAATATAGGTTTTCATTTTCT
CCCACCAGCTTATATACCTTAGCAGGAGACATTCCTTCCGTATCTTTTACGCAGCGGTATTTTTCGATCA
GTTTTTTCAATTCCGGTGATATTCTCATTTTAGCCATTTATTATTTCCTTCCTCTTTTCTACAGTATTTA
AAGATACCCCAAGAAGCTAATTATAACAAGACGAACTCCAATTCACTGTTCCTTGCATTCTAAAACCTTA
AATACCAGAAAACAGCTTTTTCAAAGTTGTTTTCAAAGTTGGCGTATAACATAGTATCGACGGAGCCGAT
TTTGAAACCACAATTATGGGTGATGCTGCCAACTTACTGATTTAGTGTATGATGGTGTTTTTGAGGTGCT
CCAGTGGCTTCTGTTTCTATCAGCTGTCCCTCCTGTTCAGCTACTGACGGGGTGGTGCGTAACGGCAAAA
GCACCGCCGGACATCAGCGCTATCTCTGCTCTCACTGCCGTAAAACATGGCAACTGCAGTTCACTTACAC
CGCTTCTCAACCCGGTACGCACCAGAAAATCATTGATATGGCCATGAATGGCGTTGGATGCCGGGCAACA
GCCCGCATTATGGGCGTTGGCCTCAACACGATTTTACGTCACTTAAAAAACTCAGGCCGCAGTCGGTAAC
CTCGCGCATACAGCCGGGCAGTGACGTCATCGTCTGCGCGGAAATGGACGAACAGTGGGGCTATGTCGGG
GCTAAATCGCGCCAGCGCTGGCTGTTTTACGCGTATGACAGTCTCCGGAAGACGGTTGTTGCGCACGTAT
TCGGTGAACGCACTATGGCGACGCTGGGGCGTCTTATGAGCCTGCTGTCACCCTTTGACGTGGTGATATG
GATGACGGATGGCTGGCCGCTGTATGAATCCCGCCTGAAGGGAAAGCTGCACGTAATCAGCAAGCGATAT
ACGCAGCGAATTGAGCGGCATAACCTGAATCTGAGGCAGCACCTGGCACGGCTGGGACGGAAGTCGCTGT
CGTTCTCAAAATCGGTGGAGCTGCATGACAAAGTCATCGGGCATTATCTGAACATAAAACACTATCAATA
AGTTGGAGTCATTACCCAATTATGATAGAATTTACAAGCTATAAGGTTATTGTCCTGGGTTTCAAGCATT
AGTCCATGCAAGTTTTTATGCTTTGCCCATTCTATAGATATATTGATAAGCGCGCTGCCTATGCCTTGCC
CCCTGAAATCCTTACATACGGCGATATCTTCTATATAAAAGATATATTATCTTATCAGTATTGTCAATAT
ATTCAAGGCAATCTGCCTCCTCATCCTCTTCATCCTCTTCGTCTTGGTAGCTTTTTAAATATGGCGCTTC
ATAGAGTAATTCTGTAAAGGTCCAATTCTCGTTTTCATACCTCGGTATAATCTTACCTATCACCTCAAAT
GGTTCGCTGGGTTTATCGCACCCCCGAACACGAGCACGGCACCCGCGACCACTATGCCAAGAATGCCCAA
GGTAAAAA
