>Addgene plasmid #126279 | pGWB14-LYX061 | depositor partial sequence | sequence record 241553 | Niben101Scf04664g02003.1
ATGGAGTTGATTGAAGCAAGAGCATTAAAATCCAGTTTTCTTTCAGACATGGCCATGAAAACTAGCCAAC
AAGTTTTTCTTGATGATATATGGTGTGTAACGGGTATTAATAACGTACCAAGTGATGATTTTTCAGTTGA
TGACCTTTTGGATTTTTCTGACAAAGATTTCAAAGATGGCCAGTCTTTACAAGAATTGCATGAAGATGAT
GAAAAAGACTCTTTTTCTGGCTCTTCACAGCACAGAAATTCTCAAGTTTCGAACTTTTCATGCATGGATA
GTTTTTCCGGCGAACTTCCTGTTCCGGTTGATGAATTGGAGAATCTTGAGTGGTTATCACAATTTGTGGA
TGATTCCACGTCGGACTTTTCCTTGTTATGTCCTGCCGGCCGTTTTAAGGACAAAACCGGTGGTTTTCAA
GTTTCCCGATCTGAACCGGTTGTTAGACCGGTTTTTCAGAAACTGAGAGTTCCATGTTTTCCTCTTCCGG
TTGTTCAGAAACCGAGAACCAAACGCTCCAGACCGGCTGGAAGAAAATGGTCTTTTTCGTCACCAACAGT
TTCAGCAGACTCGTGTTCACCTACCTCTTCATCATACGGTTCGTCACCGTTTCCTTCGGTTTTATACCCA
AACCCGGTTCTAGACGGCGACTTGTTTTGTAGCGTAGAAAAGCCGCCGTTGAAAAAGCGGAAAAAGATTT
CAACAGCAGAAACCGGTTCGGGTCGTCGGTGTACTCATTGTCAGGTCCAAAAAACACCCCAGTGGCGAGC
CGGTCCATTGGGTCCAAAAACTTTGTGCAACGCTTGTGGTGTTAGATTCAAATCCGGTCGGCTTTTTCCG
GAATATAGACCAGCTTGTAGTCCGACTTTTTCTCAGGAAGTTCACTCGAATAGTCACCGGAAAGTGTTAG
AGATGCGGCGGAAGAAGGAGACAGGTGATATTGTTGACTCCGGTCTAGCTACTATGATTTCAACTTGT
